Addgene plasmid #154400: pDONR223 SARS-CoV2 TEV-NSP1
Purpose: Gateway-compatible Entry vector
Depositing lab: Fritz Roth. Depositing organization: Sinai Health System. Publication: A Comprehensive, Flexible Collection of SARS-CoV-2 Coding Regions. Kim DK, Knapp JJ, Kuang D, Chawla A, Cassonnet P, Lee H, Sheykhkarimli D, Samavarchi-Tehrani P, Abdouni H, Rayhan A, Li R, Pogoutse O, Coyaud E, van der Werf S, Demeret C, Gingras AC, Taipale M, Raught B, Jacob Y, Roth FP. G3 (Bethesda). 2020 Aug 6. pii: g3.120.401554. doi: 10.1534/g3.120.401554. PubMed 32763951.
Backbone
  Vector backbone: pDONR223
  Backbone manufacturer: Rual et al, Genome Res. 14:2128-2135, 2004.
  Backbone size w/o insert (bp): 5005
  Vector type: Gateway-compatible Entry vector, with insert of NSP1 CDS with a TEV sequence at the N-term.
Growth in bacteria
  Bacterial resistance: Spectinomycin, 50 μg/mL
  Growth temperature: 37°C
  Growth strain: DH5alpha
  Copy number: Unknown
Gene/Insert
  Gene/Insert name: NSP1
  Species: SARS-CoV-2 isolate Wuhan-Hu-1
  Insert size (bp): 564
  Mutation: Many synonymous changes due to codon optimization
  Entrez Gene: ORF1ab (a.k.a. GU280_gp01)
  Cloning method: Gateway Cloning
  Sequencing primers: 5′ M13F; 3′ M13R
Resource information
  A portion of this plasmid was derived from a plasmid made by: PCR amplified
Terms and licenses: Academic/Nonprofit Terms; Industry Terms
How to cite: pDONR223 SARS-CoV2 TEV-NSP1 was a gift from Fritz Roth (Addgene plasmid # 154400 ; http://n2t.net/addgene:154400 ; RRID:Addgene_154400)
