[The description below was written by a language model from this plasmid's Addgene catalogue record and pLannotate feature annotations shown in this document.]
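Description:
pDONR223 SARS-CoV2 TEV-NSP1 is a Gateway-compatible entry clone built on the pDONR223 backbone and propagated in E. coli. It replicates from a high-copy ColE1/pUC-type origin and is selected with spectinomycin through the aadA (SmR) aminoglycoside adenylyltransferase gene, which sits downstream of a class 1 integron Pc promoter fragment and a residual gentamicin-resistance gene fragment. The sequenced plasmid is 3,354 nt. This is smaller than the listed empty backbone, as expected once the donor vector's counter-selection cassette has been exchanged for the insert during Gateway cloning.

The payload is the coding sequence for non-structural protein 1 (NSP1) from the ORF1ab polyprotein of SARS-CoV-2 isolate Wuhan-Hu-1. It was PCR amplified and carries many synonymous changes from codon optimization. A tobacco etch virus (TEV) protease recognition site lies immediately upstream, so that an N-terminal tag contributed by a destination vector could later be cleaved off the expressed protein. The automated annotation matches this region to the replicase polyprotein 1a entry, and its accompanying text about nsp10 function is generic to that entry rather than specific to this insert.

The open reading frame is flanked by two attL recombination sites (annotated attL3 and attL2), which allow LR Clonase-mediated transfer into attR-containing destination vectors. As an entry clone it has no dedicated promoter driving the insert. The T7 promoter just outside attL2 is a backbone element pointing toward the insert in antisense orientation, and rrnB T1 and T2 terminators insulate the cassette. M13 forward and reverse sites are recorded for sequencing. The plasmid belongs to a collection of SARS-CoV-2 coding regions intended for flexible shuttling into expression vectors.
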