Features (pLannotate 1.2.2; 13 found; start..end, strand, type, name):
     32..68      -  CDS            lacZα (fragment): LacZα fragment of β-galactosidase; lacZ fragment
     85..180     +  protein_bind   attL3: mutant version of attL; recombination site for the Gateway® LR reaction LR Clonase™
    183..199     +  CDS            TEV site (fragment): tobacco etch virus (TEV) protease recognition and cleavage site
    204..749     +  CDS            R1A_SARS2 (fragment) (sequence partly withheld): Experimental evidence at protein level: Swiss-Prot protein existence level 1. [Non-structural protein 10]: Plays a pivotal role in viral transcription by stimulating both nsp14 3'-5' exoribonuclease and nsp16 2'-O-methyltransferase activities. Therefore plays an essential role in viral mRNAs cap methylation. From Severe acute respiratory syndrome coronavirus 2 (2019-nCoV) (SARS-CoV-2).
    748..847     -  protein_bind   attL2: mutant version of attL; recombination site for the Gateway® LR reaction LR Clonase™
    865..883     -  promoter       T7 promoter: promoter for bacteriophage T7 RNA polymerase
   1073..1096    +  promoter       Pc promoter (fragment): intI1 (promoter lies within the coding sequence); class 1 integron promoter
   1272..1328    +  CDS            GmR (fragment): gentamycin acetyltransferase; aacC1; confers resistance to gentamycin
   1335..2126    +  CDS            SmR: aminoglycoside adenylyltransferase (Murphy, 1985); aadA; confers resistance to spectinomycin and streptomycin
   2219..2807    +  rep_origin     ori: high-copy-number ColE1/pMB1/pBR322/pUC origin of replication
   2990..3082    +  CDS            lacI (fragment): lac repressor; lacI; The lac repressor binds to the lac operator to inhibit transcription in E. coli. This inhibition can be relieved by adding lactose or isopropyl-β-D-thiogalactopyranoside (IPTG).
   3137..3164    -  terminator     rrnB T2 terminator: transcription terminator T2 from the E. coli rrnB gene
   3296..3339    +  terminator     rrnB T1 terminator: Escherichia coli rrnB; transcription terminator T1 from the E. coli rrnB gene
>Addgene plasmid #154400 | pDONR223 SARS-CoV2 TEV-NSP1 | addgene full sequence | sequence record 304646 | Addgene NGS Result
TCCCTACTCTCGCGTTAACGCTAGCATGGATGTTTTCCCAGTCACGACGTTGTAAAACGACGGCCAGTCT
TAAGCTCGGGCCCCAAATAATGATTTTATTTTGACTGATAGTGACCTGTTCGTTGCAACAAATTGATGAG
CAATGCTTTTTTATAATGCCAACTTTGTACAAAAAAGTTGGCGAAAACCTGTACTTCCAAGGCATGGAGA
GCCTGGTGCCTGGCTTCAAC
[348 nt withheld, positions 231-578]
AACGGAAACAAGGGTGCCGGCGGACACTCCTACGGTGCTGACCTGAAGTCTTTCGACCTGGGCGACGAGC
TGGGAACTGACCCTTACGAGGACTTCCAGGAAAACTGGAACACCAAGCACAGCTCCGGAGTGACCAGAGA
GCTGATGCGTGAACTGAACGGTGGCTAATACCCAACTTTCTTGTACAAAGTTGGCATTATAAGAAAGCAT
TGCTTATCAATTTGTTGCAACGAACAGGTCACTATCAGTCAAAATAAAATCATTATTTGCCATCCAGCTG
ATATCCCCTATAGTGAGTCGTATTACATGGTCATAGCTGTTTCCTGGCAGCTCTGGCCCGTGTCTCAAAA
TCTCTGATGTTACATTGCACAAGATAAAAATATATCATCATGCCTCCTCTAGACCAGCCAGGACAGAAAT
GCCTCGACTTCGCTGCTACCCAAGGTTGCCGGGTGACGCACACCGTGGAAACGGATGAAGGCACGAACCC
AGTGGACATAAGCCTGTTCGGTTCGTAAGCTGTAATGCAAGTAGCGTATGCGCTCACGCAACTGGTCCAG
AACCTTGACCGAACGCAGCGGTGGTAACGGCGCAGTGGCGGTTTTCATGGCTTGTTATGACTGTTTTTTT
GGGGTACAGTCTATGCCTCGGGCATCCAAGCAGCAAGCGCGTTACGCCGTGGGTCGATGTTTGATGTTAT
GGAGCAGCAACGATGTTACGCAGCAGGGCAGTCGCCCTAAAACAAAGTTAAACATTATGAGGGAAGCGGT
GATCGCCGAAGTATCGACTCAACTATCAGAGGTAGTTGGCGTCATCGAGCGCCATCTCGAACCGACGTTG
CTGGCCGTACATTTGTACGGCTCCGCAGTGGATGGCGGCCTGAAGCCACACAGTGATATTGATTTGCTGG
TTACGGTGACCGTAAGGCTTGATGAAACAACGCGGCGAGCTTTGATCAACGACCTTTTGGAAACTTCGGC
TTCCCCTGGAGAGAGCGAGATTCTCCGCGCTGTAGAAGTCACCATTGTTGTGCACGACGACATCATTCCG
TGGCGTTATCCAGCTAAGCGCGAACTGCAATTTGGAGAATGGCAGCGCAATGACATTCTTGCAGGTATCT
TCGAGCCAGCCACGATCGACATTGATCTGGCTATCTTGCTGACAAAAGCAAGAGAACATAGCGTTGCCTT
GGTAGGTCCAGCGGCGGAGGAACTCTTTGATCCGGTTCCTGAACAGGATCTATTTGAGGCGCTAAATGAA
ACCTTAACGCTATGGAACTCGCCGCCCGACTGGGCTGGCGATGAGCGAAATGTAGTGCTTACGTTGTCCC
GCATTTGGTACAGCGCAGTAACCGGCAAAATCGCGCCGAAGGATGTCGCTGCCGACTGGGCAATGGAGCG
CCTGCCGGCCCAGTATCAGCCCGTCATACTTGAAGCTAGACAGGCTTATCTTGGACAAGAAGAAGATCGC
TTGGCCTCGCGCGCAGATCAGTTGGAAGAATTTGTCCACTACGTGAAAGGCGAGATCACCAAGGTAGTCG
GCAAATAACCCTCGAGCCACCCATGACCAAAATCCCTTAACGTGAGTTACGCGTCGTTCCACTGAGCGTC
AGACCCCGTAGAAAAGATCAAAGGATCTTCTTGAGATCCTTTTTTTCTGCGCGTAATCTGCTGCTTGCAA
ACAAAAAAACCACCGCTACCAGCGGTGGTTTGTTTGCCGGATCAAGAGCTACCAACTCTTTTTCCGAAGG
TAACTGGCTTCAGCAGAGCGCAGATACCAAATACTGTTCTTCTAGTGTAGCCGTAGTTAGGCCACCACTT
CAAGAACTCTGTAGCACCGCCTACATACCTCGCTCTGCTAATCCTGTTACCAGTGGCTGCTGCCAGTGGC
GATAAGTCGTGTCTTACCGGGTTGGACTCAAGACGATAGTTACCGGATAAGGCGCAGCGGTCGGGCTGAA
CGGGGGGTTCGTGCACACAGCCCAGCTTGGAGCGAACGACCTACACCGAACTGAGATACCTACAGCGTGA
GCTATGAGAAAGCGCCACGCTTCCCGAAGGGAGAAAGGCGGACAGGTATCCGGTAAGCGGCAGGGTCGGA
ACAGGAGAGCGCACGAGGGAGCTTCCAGGGGGAAACGCCTGGTATCTTTATAGTCCTGTCGGGTTTCGCC
ACCTCTGACTTGAGCGTCGATTTTTGTGATGCTCGTCAGGGGGGCGGAGCCTATGGAAAAACGCCAGCAA
CGCGGCCTTTTTACGGTTCCTGGCCTTTTGCTGGCCTTTTGCTCACATGTTCTTTCCTGCGTTATCCCCT
GATTCTGTGGATAACCGTATTACCGCCTTTGAGTGAGCTGATACCGCTCGCCGCAGCCGAACGACCGAGC
GCAGCGAGTCAGTGAGCGAGGAAGCGGAAGAGCGCCCAATACGCAAACCGCCTCTCCCCGCGCGTTGGCC
GATTCATTAATGCAGCTGGCACGACAGGTTTCCCGACTGGAAAGCGGGCAGTGAGCGCAACGCAATTAAT
ACGCGTACCGCTAGCCAGGAAGAGTTTGTAGAAACGCAAAAAGGCCATCCGTCAGGATGGCCTTCTGCTT
AGTTTGATGCCTGGCAGTTTATGGCGGGCGTCCTGCCCGCCACCCTCCGGGCCGTTGCTTCACAACGTTC
AAATCCGCTCCCGGCGGATTTGTCCTACTCAGGAGAGCGTTCACCGACAAACAACAGATAAAACGAAAGG
CCCAGTCTTCCGACTGAGCCTTTCGTTTTATTTGATGCCTGGCAGT
