>Addgene plasmid #154400 | pDONR223 SARS-CoV2 TEV-NSP1 | depositor partial sequence | sequence record 298869 | Inserted CDS with stop codon
GAAAACCTGTACTTCCAAGGCATGGAGAGCCTGGTGCCTGGCTTCAAC
[348 nt withheld, positions 49-396]
AACGGAAACAAGGGTGCCGGCGGACACTCCTACGGTGCTGACCTGAAGTCTTTCGACCTGGGCGACGAGC
TGGGAACTGACCCTTACGAGGACTTCCAGGAAAACTGGAACACCAAGCACAGCTCCGGAGTGACCAGAGA
GCTGATGCGTGAACTGAACGGTGGCTAA
